>Addgene plasmid #11543 | pPGK-Cre-bpA | depositor full sequence | sequence record 6971 | Author sequence
ATGCAATCCTACTATGCAATGTATCCAGGTGGCACTTTTCGGGGAAATGTGCGCGGAACCCCTATTTGTT
TATTTTTCTAAATACATTCAAATATGTATCCGCTCATGAGACAATAACCCTGATAAATGCTTCAATAATA
TTGAAAAAGGAAGAGTATGAGTATTCAACATTTCCGTGTCGCCCTTATTCCCTTTTTTGCGGCATTTTGC
CTTCCTGTTTTTGCTCACCCAGAAACGCTGGTGAAAGTAAAAGATGCTGAAGATCAGTTGGGTGCACGAG
TGGGTTACATCGAACTGGATCTCAACAGCGGTAAGATCCTTGAGAGTTTTCGCCCCGAAGAACGTTTTCC
AATGATGAGCACTTTTAAAGTTCTGCTATGTGGCGCGGTATTATCCCGTATTGACGCCGGGCAAGAGCAA
CTCGGTCGCCGCATACACTATTCTCAGAATGACTTGGTTGAGTACTCACCAGTCACAGAAAAGCATCTTA
CGGATGGCATGACAGTAAGAGAATTATGCAGTGCTGCCATAACCATGAGTGATAACACTGCGGCCAACTT
ACTTCTGACAACGATCGGAGGACCGAAGGAGCTAACCGCTTTTTTGCACAACATGGGGGATCATGTAACT
CGCCTTGATCGTTGGGAACCGGAGCTGAATGAAGCCATACCAAACGACGAGCGTGACACCACGATGCCTG
TAGCAATGGCAACAACGTTGCGCAAACTATTAACTGGCGAACTACTTACTCTAGCTTCCCGGCAACAATT
AATAGACTGGATGGAGGCGGATAAAGTTGCAGGACCACTTCTGCGCTCGGCCCTTCCGGCTGGCTGGTTT
ATTGCTGATAAATCTGGAGCCGGTGAGCGTGGGTCTCGCGGTATCATTGCAGCACTGGGGCCAGATGGTA
AGCCCTCCCGTATCGTAGTTATCTACACGACGGGGAGTCAGGCAACTATGGATGAACGAAATAGACAGAT
CGCTGAGATAGGTGCCTCACTGATTAAGCATTGGTAACTGTCAGACCAAGTTTACTCATATATACTTTAG
ATTGATTTAAAACTTCATTTTTAATTTAAAAGGATCTAGGTGAAGATCCTTTTTGATAATCTCATGACCA
AAATCCCTTAACGTGAGTTTTCGTTCCACTGAGCGTCAGACCCCGTAGAAAAGATCAAAGGATCTTCTTG
AGATCCTTTTTTTCTGCGCGTAATCTGCTGCTTGCAAACAAAAAAACCACCGCTACCAGCGGTGGTTTGT
TTGCCGGATCAAGAGCTACCAACTCTTTTTCCGAAGGTAACTGGCTTCAGCAGAGCGCAGATACCAAATA
CTGTCCTTCTAGTGTAGCCGTAGTTAGGCCACCACTTCAAGAACTCTGTAGCACCGCCTACATACCTCGC
TCTGCTAATCCTGTTACCAGTGGCTGCTGCCAGTGGCGATAAGTCGTGTCTTACCGGGTTGGACTCAAGA
CGATAGTTACCGGATAAGGCGCAGCGGTCGGGCTGAACGGGGGGTTCGTGCACACAGCCCAGCTTGGAGC
GAACGACCTACACCGAACTGAGATACCTACAGCGTGAGCTATGAGAAAGCGCCACGCTTCCCGAAGGGAG
AAAGGCGGACAGGTATCCGGTAAGCGGCAGGGTCGGAACAGGAGAGCGCACGAGGGAGCTTCCAGGGGGA
AACGCCTGGTATCTTTATAGTCCTGTCGGGTTTCGCCACCTCTGACTTGAGCGTCGATTTTTGTGATGCT
CGTCAGGGGGGCGGAGCCTATGGAAAAACGCCAGCAACGCGGCCTTTTTACGGTTCCTGGCCTTTTGCTG
GCCTTTTGCTCACATGTTCTTTCCTGCGTTATCCCCTGATTCTGTGGATAACCGTATTACCGCCTTTGAG
TGAGCTGATACCGCTCGCCGCAGCCGAACGACCGAGCGCAGCGAGTCAGTGAGCGAGGAAGCGGAAGAGC
GCCCAATACGCAAACCGCCTCTCCCCGCGCGTTGGCCGATTCATTAATGCAGCTGGCACGACAGGTTTCC
CGACTGGAAAGCGGGCAGTGAGCGCAACGCAATTAATGTGAGTTAGCTCACTCATTAGGCACCCCAGGCT
TTACACTTTATGCTTCCGGCTCGTATGTTGTGTGGAATTGTGAGCGGATAACAATTTCACACAGGAAACA
GCTATGACCATGATTACGCCAAGCGCGCAATTAACCCTCACTAAAGGGAACAAAAGCTGGGTACCGGGCC
CCCCCTCGAGGTCGACGGTATCGATAAGCTTGATATCGAATTCTACCGGGTAGGGGAGGCGCTTTTCCCA
AGGCAGTCTGGAGCATGCGCTTTAGCAGCCCCGCTGGCACTTGGCGCTACACAAGTGGCCTCTGGCCTCG
CACACATTCCACATCCACCGGTAGCGCCAACCGGCTCCGTTCTTTGGTGGCCCCTTCGCGCCACTTCTAC
TCCTCCCCTAGTCAGGAAGTTTCCCCCAGCAAGCTCGCGTCGTGCAGGACGTGACAAATGGAAGTAGCAC
GTCTCACTAGTCTCGTGCAGATGGACAGCACCGCTGAGCAATGGAAGCGGGTAGGCCTTTGGGGCAGCGG
CCAATAGCAGCTTTGTTCCTTCGCTTTCTGGGCTCAGAGGCTGGGAAGGGGTGGGTCCGGGGGCGGGCTC
AGGGGCGGGCTCAGGGGCGGGCGGGCGCCCGAAGGTCCTCCCGAGGCCCGGCATTCTGCACGCTTCAAAA
GCGCACGTCTGCCGCGCTGTTCTCCTCTTCCTCATCTCCGGGCCTTTCGACCTGCAGCTCGAGGTCGACC
ATGCCCAAGAAGAAGAGGAAGGTGTCCAATTTACTGACCGTACACCAAAATTTGCCTGCATTACCGGTCG
ATGCAACGAGTGATGAGGTTCGCAAGAACCTGATGGACATGTTCAGGGATCGCCAGGCGTTTTCTGAGCA
TACCTGGAAAATGCTTCTGTCCGTTTGCCGGTCGTGGGCGGCATGGTGCAAGTTGAATAACCGGAAATGG
TTTCCCGCAGAACCTGAAGATGTTCGCGATTATCTTCTATATCTTCAGGCGCGCGGTCTGGCAGTAAAAA
CTATCCAGCAACATTTGGGCCAGCTAAACATGCTTCATCGTCGGTCCGGGCTGCCACGACCAAGTGACAG
CAATGCTGTTTCACTGGTTATGCGGCGGATCCGAAAAGAAAACGTTGATGCCGGTGAACGTGCAAAACAG
GCTCTAGCGTTCGAACGCACTGATTTCGACCAGGTTCGTTCACTCATGGAAAATAGCGATCGCTGCCAGG
ATATACGTAATCTGGCATTTCTGGGGATTGCTTATAACACCCTGTTACGTATAGCCGAAATTGCCAGGAT
CAGGGTTAAAGATATCTCACGTACTGACGGTGGGAGAATGTTAATCCATATTGGCAGAACGAAAACGCTG
GTTAGCACCGCAGGTGTAGAGAAGGCACTTAGCCTGGGGGTAACTAAACTGGTCGAGCGATGGATTTCCG
TCTCTGGTGTAGCTGATGATCCGAATAACTACCTGTTTTGCCGGGTCAGAAAAAATGGTGTTGCCGCGCC
ATCTGCCACCAGCCAGCTATCAACTCGCGCCCTGGAAGGGATTTTTGAAGCAACTCATCGATTGATTTAC
GGCGCTAAGGATGACTCTGGTCAGAGATACCTGGCCTGGTCTGGACACAGTGCCCGTGTCGGAGCCGCGC
GAGATATGGCCCGCGCTGGAGTTTCAATACCGGAGATCATGCAAGCTGGTGGCTGGACCAATGTAAATAT
TGTCATGAACTATATCCGTAACCTGGATAGTGAAACAGGGGCAATGGTGCGCCTGCTGGAAGATGGCGAT
TAGCCATTAACGCGTAAATGATTGCAGATCCACTAGTTCTAGAGCTCGCTGATCAGCCTCGACTGTGCCT
TCTAGTTGCCAGCCATCTGTTGTTTGCCCCTCCCCCGTGCCTTCCTTGACCCTGGAAGGTGCCACTCCCA
CTGTCCTTTCCTAATAAAATGAGGAAATTGCATCGCATTGTCTGAGTAGGTGTCATTCTATTCTGGGGGG
TGGGGTGGGGCAGGACAGCAAGGGGGAGGATTGGGAAGACAATAGCAGGCATGCTGGGGATGCGGTGGGC
TCTATGGCTTCTGAGGAAAGAACCAGCTGGGGCTCGAGATCCACTAGTTCTAGCCTCGAGGCTAGAGCGG
CCGCCACCGCGGTGGAGCTCCAATTCGCCCTATAGTGAGTCGTATTACGCGCGCTCACTGGCCGTCGTTT
TACAACGTCGTGACTGGGAAAACCCTGGCGTTACCCAACTTAATCGCCTTGCAGCACATCCCCCTTTCGC
CAGCTGGCGTAATAGCGAAGAGGCCCGCACCGATCGCCCTTCCCAACAGTTGCGCAGCCTGAATGGCGAA
TGGG
[124 nt withheld, positions 4415-4538]
C
[91 nt withheld, positions 4540-4630]
A
[49 nt withheld, positions 4632-4680]
CCTTTGACGTTGGAGTCCACGTTCTTT
[37 nt withheld, positions 4708-4744]
ACCCTATCTCGGTCTATTCTTTTGATTTATAAGGGATTTTGCCGATTTCGGCCTATTGGTTAAAAAATGA
GCTGATTTAACAAAAATTTAACGCGAATTTTAACAAAATATTAACGCTTACAATTT
Features (pLannotate 1.2.2; 17 found; start..end, strand, type, name):
     52..156     +  promoter       AmpR promoter: bla
    157..1017    +  CDS            AmpR: β-lactamase; bla; confers resistance to ampicillin, carbenicillin, and related antibiotics
   1188..1776    +  rep_origin     ori: high-copy-number ColE1/pMB1/pBR322/pUC origin of replication
   1959..2051    +  CDS            lacI (fragment): lac repressor; lacI; The lac repressor binds to the lac operator to inhibit transcription in E. coli. This inhibition can be relieved by adding lactose or isopropyl-β-D-thiogalactopyranoside (IPTG).
   2064..2085    +  protein_bind   CAP binding site: CAP binding activates transcription in the presence of cAMP. E. coli catabolite activator protein
   2100..2130    +  promoter       lac promoter: promoter for the E. coli lac operon
   2138..2154    +  protein_bind   lac operator: The lac repressor binds to the lac operator to inhibit transcription in E. coli. This inhibition can be relieved by adding lactose or isopropyl-β-D-thiogalactopyranoside (IPTG). lac repressor encoded by lacI
   2199..2217    +  promoter       T3 promoter: promoter for bacteriophage T3 RNA polymerase
   2230..2283    -  misc_feature   MCS (fragment): pBluescript multiple cloning site
   2288..2779    +  promoter       PGK promoter: mouse phosphoglycerate kinase 1 promoter
   2823..3853    +  CDS            Cre (fragment): site-specific recombinase Cre is a site-specific recombinase from bacteriophage P1. Recombination occurs at loxP sequences.
   3877..3895    -  misc_feature   MCS (fragment): pBluescript multiple cloning site
   3913..4137    +  polyA_signal   bGH poly(A) signal: bovine growth hormone polyadenylation signal
   4192..4220    -  misc_feature   MCS (fragment): pBluescript multiple cloning site
   4229..4247    -  promoter       T7 promoter: promoter for bacteriophage T7 RNA polymerase
   4255..4410    +  CDS            lacZα (fragment): LacZα fragment of β-galactosidase; lacZ fragment
   4415..4843    +  rep_origin     f1 ori (sequence partly withheld): f1 bacteriophage origin of replication; arrow indicates direction of (+) strand synthesis
