[The description below was written by a language model from this plasmid's Addgene catalogue record and pLannotate feature annotations shown in this document.]
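Description:
pPGK-Cre-bpA is a small mammalian expression plasmid of 4,870 nt that produces Cre recombinase in transfected mammalian cells. Its backbone, XhopKS, is a variant of pBluescript KS(-) in which the XbaI site of the polylinker was converted to an XhoI site. It therefore carries the usual pBluescript elements: a high-copy ColE1/pUC-type origin for replication in E. coli, the β-lactamase gene with its own promoter for ampicillin selection, an f1 origin for single-stranded DNA production, and remnants of the lac promoter/operator and lacZα region. T3 and T7 phage promoters flank the interrupted multiple cloning site. The plasmid has no mammalian selection marker or mammalian origin, so expression is expected to be transient unless it integrates.

The payload is a cassette of about 1.9 kb cloned between SalI and NotI. The mouse phosphoglycerate kinase 1 (PGK) promoter, a constitutive housekeeping promoter that is active in many cell types, drives the bacteriophage P1 Cre coding sequence. According to the depositor, Cre is fused to the SV40 large T antigen nuclear localization signal (NLS-Cre) to direct the enzyme to the nucleus. The NLS is not separately annotated in the feature table, which marks Cre as a fragment. Transcripts are terminated and polyadenylated by the bovine growth hormone poly(A) signal (bpA). The cassette was derived from a PGK-neo-bpA plasmid by replacing the neomycin resistance gene with NLS-Cre.

The plasmid is used to supply Cre in mammalian cells to excise, invert or otherwise recombine loxP-flanked sequences. The record notes minor discrepancies between the depositor's sequence and the repository's quality-control sequence, which are not expected to affect function.
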