Addgene plasmid #11543: pPGK-Cre-bpA
Purpose: Expresses Cre recombinase from mouse PGK promoter in mammalian cells.
Depositing lab: Klaus Rajewsky. Depositing organization: Universitaet zu Koeln.
Backbone
  Vector backbone: XhopKS
  Backbone manufacturer: Stratagene
  Backbone size w/o insert (bp): 2906
  Vector type: Mammalian Expression, Cre/Lox
Growth in bacteria
  Bacterial resistance: Ampicillin, 100 μg/mL
  Growth temperature: 37°C
  Growth strain: DH5alpha
  Copy number: High Copy
Gene/Insert
  Gene/Insert name: Phosphoglycerate kinase 1 promoter (alt name: PGK)
  Species: bacteriophage P1
  Insert size (bp): 1944
  Promoter: mouse PGK
  Cloning method: Restriction Enzyme; 5′ cloning site Sall (not destroyed); 3′ cloning site Not I (not destroyed)
  Sequencing primers: 5′ n/a; 3′ BGH-rev
Terms and licenses: Academic/Nonprofit Terms; Industry Terms: Not Available to Industry
Depositor comments: Full Gene Name: PGK-Cre-bpA: Phosphoglycerate kinase I promoter (PGK), the bacteriophage P1 recombinase Cre with a SV40 large T antigen nuclear localization signal (NLS-Cre), bovine growth hormone polyadenylation site (bpA). Use to express the Cre recombinase in mammalian cells. The vector backbone is a variant of pBluescriptKS- (Stratagene), in which the Xbal site was converted to an Xhol site (provided by Paul Hasty) (Soriano P., Cell 1997). The plasmid was generated by Kurt Fellenberg. He cloned a NLS-Cre sequence, as published by Hua Gu (Gu H, Zou YR, Rajewsky K. 1993. Independent control of immunoglobulin switch recombination at individual switch regions evidenced through Cre-loxP-mediated gene targeting. Cell. 73:1155-1164) and cloned it into the pPGK-neo-bpA (Soriano P, Montgomery C, Geske R, Bradley A. 1991 Targeted disruption of the c-src proto-oncogene leads to osteopetrosis in mice. Cell. Feb 22;64(4):693-702.), replacing the neomycin resistance gene (neo) with the NLS-Cre. NOTE: There are some discrepancies between the Addgene quality control sequence and the sequence provided by the depositing lab, but these differences should not affect plasmid function.
How to cite: pPGK-Cre-bpA was a gift from Klaus Rajewsky (Addgene plasmid # 11543 ; http://n2t.net/addgene:11543 ; RRID:Addgene_11543)
