>Addgene plasmid #11543 | pPGK-Cre-bpA | addgene partial sequence | sequence record 56909 | BGH-rev 5'-TAGAAGGCACAGTCGAGG-3'
GTGGATCTGCAATCATTTACGCGTTAATGGCTAATCGCCATCTTCCAGCAGGCGCACCATTGCCCCTGTT
TCACTATCCAGGTTACGGATATAGTTCATGACAATATTTACATTGGTCCAGCCACCAGCTTGCATGATCT
CCGGTATTGAAACTCCAGCGCGGGCCATATCTCGCGCGGCTCCGACACGGGCACTGTGTCCAGACCAGGC
CAGGTATCTCTGACCAGAGTCATCCTTAGCGCCGTAAATCAATCGATGAGTTGCTTCAAAAATCCCTTCC
AGGGCGCGAGTTGATAGCTGGCTGGTGGCAGATGGCGCGGCAACACCATTTTTTCTGACCCGGCAAAACA
GGTAGTTATTCGGATCATCAGCTACACCAGAGACGGAAATCCATCGCTCGACCAGTTTAGTTACCCCCAG
GCTAAGTGCCTTCTCTACACCTGCGGTGCTAACCAGCGTTTTCGTTCTGCCAATATGGATTAACATTCTC
CCACCGTCAGTACGTGAGATATCTTTAACCCTGATCCTGGCAATTTCGGCTATACGTAACAGGGTGTTAT
AAGCAATCCCCAGAAATGCCAGATTACGTATATCCTGGCAGCGATCGCTATTTTCCATGAGTGAACGAAC
CTGGTCGAAATCAGTGCGTTCGAACGCTAGAGCCTGTTTTGCACGTTCACCGGCATCAACGTTTTCTTTT
CGGATCCGCCGCATAACCAGTGAAACAGCATTGCTGTCACTTGGTCGTGGCAGCCCGGACCGACGATGAA
GCATGTTTAGCTGGCCCAAATGTTGCTGGATAGTTTTTACTGCCAGACCGCGCGCCTGAAGATATAGAAG
ATAATCGCGAACATCTTCAGGTTCTGCGGGAAACCATTTCCGGTTATTCAACTTGCACCATGCCGCCCAC
GACCGGCAAACGGACAGAAGCATTTTCCAG
