>Addgene plasmid #11543 | pPGK-Cre-bpA | addgene partial sequence | sequence record 56910 | T3 5'-GCAATTAACCCTCACTAAAGG-3'
CCCTCGAGGTCGACGGTATCGATAAGCTTGATATCGAATTCTACCGGGTAGGGGAGGCGCTTTTCCCAAG
GCAGTCTGGAGCATGCGCTTTAGCAGCCCCGCTGGGCACTTGGCGCTACACAAGTGGCCTCTGGCCTCGC
ACACATTCCACATCCACCGGTAGGCGCCAACCGGCTCCGTTCTTTGGTGGCCCCTTCGCGCCACCTTCTA
CTCCTCCCCTAGTCAGGAAGTTCCCCCCCGCCCCGCAGCTCGCGTCGTGCAGGACGTGACAAATGGAAGT
AGCACGTCTCACTAGTCTCGTGCAGATGGACAGCACCGCTGAGCAATGGAAGCGGGTAGGCCTTTGGGGC
AGCGGCCAATAGCAGCTTTGCTCCTTCGCTTTCTGGGCTCAGAGGCTGGGAAGGGGTGGGTCCGGGGGCG
GGCTCAGGGGCGGGCTCAGGGGCGGGGCGGGCGCCCGAAGGTCCTCCGGAGGCCCGGCATTCTGCACGCT
TCAAAAGCGCACGTCTGCCGCGCTGTTCTCCTCTTCCTCATCTCCGGGCCTTTCGACCTGCAGCTCGAGG
TCGACCATGCCCAAGAAGAAGAGGAAGGTGTCCAATTTACTGACCGTACACCAAAATTTGCCTGCATTAC
CGGTCGATGCAACGAGTGATGAGGTTCGCAAGAACCTGATGGACATGTTCAGGGATCGCCAGGCGTTTTC
TGAGCATACCTGGAAAATGCTTCTGTCCGTTTGCCGGTCGTGGGCGGCATGGTGCAAGTTGAATAACCGG
AAATGGTTTCCCGCAGAACCTGAAGATGTTCGCGATTATCTTCTATATCTTCAGGCGCGCGGTCTGGCAG
TAAAAACTATCCAGCAACATTTGGGCCAGCTAAACATG
